Addgene plasmid #101515: pDONR221-ASCL3
Purpose: Donor Vector containing ASCL3 transcription factor, part of the Human TFome Collection
Depositing lab: George Church. Depositing organization: Harvard Medical School. Publication: A comprehensive library of human transcription factors for cell fate engineering. Ng AHM, Khoshakhlagh P, Rojo Arias JE, Pasquini G, Wang K, Swiersy A, Shipman SL, Appleton E, Kiaee K, Kohman RE, Vernet A, Dysart M, Leeper K, Saylor W, Huang JY, Graveline A, Taipale J, Hill DE, Vidal M, Melero-Martin JM, Busskamp V, Church GM. Nat Biotechnol. 2021 Apr;39(4):510-519. doi: 10.1038/s41587-020-0742-6. Epub 2020 Nov 30. PubMed 33257861.
Backbone
  Vector backbone: pDONR221
  Backbone manufacturer: Invitrogen
  Vector type: Gateway shuttling vector
Growth in bacteria
  Bacterial resistance: Kanamycin, 50 μg/mL
  Growth temperature: 37°C
  Growth strain: DH5alpha
  Copy number: High Copy
Gene/Insert
  Gene/Insert name: ASCL3 (alt name: Q9NQ33 (Uniprot ID))
  Species: H. sapiens (human)
  Mutation: Last nucleotide of stop codon removed to allow for Gateway C-terminal fusions
  Entrez Gene: ASCL3 (a.k.a. SGN1, HASH3, bHLHa42)
  Cloning method: Gateway Cloning
  Sequencing primers: 5′ M13F(-21); 3′ M13R
Terms and licenses: Academic/Nonprofit Terms; Industry Terms: Not Available to Industry
Depositor comments: Harvard generated by gene synthesis
How to cite: pDONR221-ASCL3 was a gift from George Church (Addgene plasmid # 101515 ; http://n2t.net/addgene:101515 ; RRID:Addgene_101515)
