[The description below was written by a language model from this plasmid's Addgene catalogue record and pLannotate feature annotations shown in this document.]
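Description:
pDONR221-ASCL3 is a Gateway entry clone built on the Invitrogen pDONR221 backbone, carrying the human ASCL3 open reading frame as one member of the Human TFome Collection of transcription factor clones. It is a small bacterial plasmid of about 3.1 kb, maintained in E. coli at high copy through a ColE1/pUC-type origin and selected with kanamycin through an aminoglycoside phosphotransferase gene. The feature table also picks up rrnB T1 and T2 transcription terminators upstream of the cloning site, which insulate the insert from read-through transcription. A T7 promoter lies next to the attL2 side, and short lacI and lacZα fragments are present as backbone remnants rather than functional genes.

The insert encodes ASCL3 (also known as HASH3, SGN1 or bHLHa42), an achaete-scute family basic helix-loop-helix factor annotated as a transcriptional repressor. According to the record it was produced by gene synthesis. The coding sequence is flanked by attL1 and attL2 sites, so it can be moved in a defined orientation by an LR recombination reaction into any compatible attR-containing destination vector. No eukaryotic promoter drives the ORF in this plasmid, so expression depends on the destination vector chosen. The last nucleotide of the stop codon has been removed, so the reading frame stays open across the attB2 site formed after recombination. This permits C-terminal fusions to tags or reporters supplied by the destination vector. The construct therefore serves as a shuttle source of ASCL3 for building expression vectors, in keeping with the collection's stated aim of transcription factor-driven cell fate engineering.
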