Features (pLannotate 1.2.2; 11 found; start..end, strand, type, name):
      4..543     +  CDS            ASCL3: ASCL3_HUMAN - Also known as BHLHA42, HASH3, SGN1. Experimental evidence at protein level: Swiss-Prot protein existence level 1. Transcriptional repressor. Inhibits myogenesis (By similarity). From Homo sapiens (Human).
    546..566     -  protein_bind   attB2 (fragment): mutant version of attB; recombination site for the Gateway® BP reaction BP Clonase™
    575..674     -  protein_bind   attL2: mutant version of attL; recombination site for the Gateway® LR reaction LR Clonase™
    692..710     -  promoter       T7 promoter: promoter for bacteriophage T7 RNA polymerase
    844..1653    +  CDS            KanR: aminoglycoside phosphotransferase; aph(3')-Ia; confers resistance to kanamycin in bacteria or G418 (Geneticin®) in eukaryotes
   1800..2388    +  rep_origin     ori: high-copy-number ColE1/pMB1/pBR322/pUC origin of replication
   2571..2663    +  CDS            lacI (fragment): lac repressor; lacI; The lac repressor binds to the lac operator to inhibit transcription in E. coli. This inhibition can be relieved by adding lactose or isopropyl-β-D-thiogalactopyranoside (IPTG).
   2718..2745    -  terminator     rrnB T2 terminator: transcription terminator T2 from the E. coli rrnB gene
   2877..2920    +  terminator     rrnB T1 terminator: Escherichia coli rrnB; transcription terminator T1 from the E. coli rrnB gene
   2967..3003    -  CDS            lacZα (fragment): LacZα fragment of β-galactosidase; lacZ fragment
   3019..3118    +  protein_bind   attL1: mutant version of attL; recombination site for the Gateway® LR reaction LR Clonase™
>Addgene plasmid #101515 | pDONR221-ASCL3 | depositor full sequence | sequence record 191491 | Full Sequence
ATGATGGACAACAGAGGCAACTCTAGTCTACCTGACAAACTTCCTATCTTCCCTGATTCTGCCCGCTTGC
CACTTACCAGGTCCTTCTATCTGGAGCCCATGGTCACTTTCCACGTGCACCCAGAGGCCCCGGTGTCATC
TCCTTACTCTGAGGAGCTGCCACGGCTGCCTTTTCCCAGCGACTCTCTTATCCTGGGAAATTACAGTGAA
CCCTGCCCCTTCTCTTTCCCGATGCCTTATCCAAATTACAGAGGGTGCGAGTACTCCTACGGGCCAGCCT
TCACCCGGAAAAGGAATGAGCGGGAAAGGCAGCGGGTGAAATGTGTCAATGAAGGCTACGCCCAGCTCCG
ACATCATCTGCCAGAGGAGTATTTGGAGAAGCGACTCAGCAAAGTGGAAACCCTCAGAGCTGCGATCAAG
TACATTAACTACCTGCAGTCTCTTCTGTACCCTGATAAAGCTGAGACAAAGAATAACCCTGGAAAAGTTT
CCTCCATGATAGCAACCACCAGCCACCATGCTGACCCTATGTTCAGAATTGTTTGCCCAACTTTCTTGTA
CAAAGTTGTCCCCTACCCAGCTTTCTTGTACAAAGTTGGCATTATAAGAAAGCATTGCTTATCAATTTGT
TGCAACGAACAGGTCACTATCAGTCAAAATAAAATCATTATTTGCCATCCAGCTGATATCCCCTATAGTG
AGTCGTATTACATGGTCATAGCTGTTTCCTGGCAGCTCTGGCCCGTGTCTCAAAATCTCTGATGTTACAT
TGCACAAGATAAAAATATATCATCATGAACAATAAAACTGTCTGCTTACATAAACAGTAATACAAGGGGT
GTTATGAGCCATATTCAACGGGAAACGTCGAGGCCGCGATTAAATTCCAACATGGATGCTGATTTATATG
GGTATAAATGGGCTCGCGATAATGTCGGGCAATCAGGTGCGACAATCTATCGCTTGTATGGGAAGCCCGA
TGCGCCAGAGTTGTTTCTGAAACATGGCAAAGGTAGCGTTGCCAATGATGTTACAGATGAGATGGTCAGA
CTAAACTGGCTGACGGAATTTATGCCTCTTCCGACCATCAAGCATTTTATCCGTACTCCTGATGATGCAT
GGTTACTCACCACTGCGATCCCCGGAAAAACAGCATTCCAGGTATTAGAAGAATATCCTGATTCAGGTGA
AAATATTGTTGATGCGCTGGCAGTGTTCCTGCGCCGGTTGCATTCGATTCCTGTTTGTAATTGTCCTTTT
AACAGCGATCGCGTATTTCGTCTCGCTCAGGCGCAATCACGAATGAATAACGGTTTGGTTGATGCGAGTG
ATTTTGATGACGAGCGTAATGGCTGGCCTGTTGAACAAGTCTGGAAAGAAATGCATAAACTTTTGCCATT
CTCACCGGATTCAGTCGTCACTCATGGTGATTTCTCACTTGATAACCTTATTTTTGACGAGGGGAAATTA
ATAGGTTGTATTGATGTTGGACGAGTCGGAATCGCAGACCGATACCAGGATCTTGCCATCCTATGGAACT
GCCTCGGTGAGTTTTCTCCTTCATTACAGAAACGGCTTTTTCAAAAATATGGTATTGATAATCCTGATAT
GAATAAATTGCAGTTTCATTTGATGCTCGATGAGTTTTTCTAATCAGAATTGGTTAATTGGTTGTAACAC
TGGCAGAGCATTACGCTGACTTGACGGGACGGCGCAAGCTCATGACCAAAATCCCTTAACGTGAGTTACG
CGTCGTTCCACTGAGCGTCAGACCCCGTAGAAAAGATCAAAGGATCTTCTTGAGATCCTTTTTTTCTGCG
CGTAATCTGCTGCTTGCAAACAAAAAAACCACCGCTACCAGCGGTGGTTTGTTTGCCGGATCAAGAGCTA
CCAACTCTTTTTCCGAAGGTAACTGGCTTCAGCAGAGCGCAGATACCAAATACTGTTCTTCTAGTGTAGC
CGTAGTTAGGCCACCACTTCAAGAACTCTGTAGCACCGCCTACATACCTCGCTCTGCTAATCCTGTTACC
AGTGGCTGCTGCCAGTGGCGATAAGTCGTGTCTTACCGGGTTGGACTCAAGACGATAGTTACCGGATAAG
GCGCAGCGGTCGGGCTGAACGGGGGGTTCGTGCACACAGCCCAGCTTGGAGCGAACGACCTACACCGAAC
TGAGATACCTACAGCGTGAGCTATGAGAAAGCGCCACGCTTCCCGAAGGGAGAAAGGCGGACAGGTATCC
GGTAAGCGGCAGGGTCGGAACAGGAGAGCGCACGAGGGAGCTTCCAGGGGGAAACGCCTGGTATCTTTAT
AGTCCTGTCGGGTTTCGCCACCTCTGACTTGAGCGTCGATTTTTGTGATGCTCGTCAGGGGGGCGGAGCC
TATGGAAAAACGCCAGCAACGCGGCCTTTTTACGGTTCCTGGCCTTTTGCTGGCCTTTTGCTCACATGTT
CTTTCCTGCGTTATCCCCTGATTCTGTGGATAACCGTATTACCGCCTTTGAGTGAGCTGATACCGCTCGC
CGCAGCCGAACGACCGAGCGCAGCGAGTCAGTGAGCGAGGAAGCGGAAGAGCGCCCAATACGCAAACCGC
CTCTCCCCGCGCGTTGGCCGATTCATTAATGCAGCTGGCACGACAGGTTTCCCGACTGGAAAGCGGGCAG
TGAGCGCAACGCAATTAATACGCGTACCGCTAGCCAGGAAGAGTTTGTAGAAACGCAAAAAGGCCATCCG
TCAGGATGGCCTTCTGCTTAGTTTGATGCCTGGCAGTTTATGGCGGGCGTCCTGCCCGCCACCCTCCGGG
CCGTTGCTTCACAACGTTCAAATCCGCTCCCGGCGGATTTGTCCTACTCAGGAGAGCGTTCACCGACAAA
CAACAGATAAAACGAAAGGCCCAGTCTTCCGACTGAGCCTTTCGTTTTATTTGATGCCTGGCAGTTCCCT
ACTCTCGCGTTAACGCTAGCATGGATGTTTTCCCAGTCACGACGTTGTAAAACGACGGCCAGTCTTAAGC
TCGGGCCCCAAATAATGATTTTATTTTGACTGATAGTGACCTGTTCGTTGCAACAAATTGATGAGCAATG
CTTTTTTATAATGCCAACTTTGTACAAAAAAGCAGGCTTA
