>Addgene plasmid #101515 | pDONR221-ASCL3 | depositor partial sequence | sequence record 191492 | insert
ATGATGGACAACAGAGGCAACTCTAGTCTACCTGACAAACTTCCTATCTTCCCTGATTCTGCCCGCTTGC
CACTTACCAGGTCCTTCTATCTGGAGCCCATGGTCACTTTCCACGTGCACCCAGAGGCCCCGGTGTCATC
TCCTTACTCTGAGGAGCTGCCACGGCTGCCTTTTCCCAGCGACTCTCTTATCCTGGGAAATTACAGTGAA
CCCTGCCCCTTCTCTTTCCCGATGCCTTATCCAAATTACAGAGGGTGCGAGTACTCCTACGGGCCAGCCT
TCACCCGGAAAAGGAATGAGCGGGAAAGGCAGCGGGTGAAATGTGTCAATGAAGGCTACGCCCAGCTCCG
ACATCATCTGCCAGAGGAGTATTTGGAGAAGCGACTCAGCAAAGTGGAAACCCTCAGAGCTGCGATCAAG
TACATTAACTACCTGCAGTCTCTTCTGTACCCTGATAAAGCTGAGACAAAGAATAACCCTGGAAAAGTTT
CCTCCATGATAGCAACCACCAGCCACCATGCTGACCCTATGTTCAGAATTGTTTGCCCAACTTTCTTGTA
CAAAGTTGTCCCC
